>Addgene plasmid #211796 | pLV-SFFV-MCS-WPRE-UbC-Emerald | addgene full sequence | sequence record 418059 | Addgene NGS Result
TGATATCGAGCTTGCTACAAGGGACTTTCCGCTGGGGACTTTCCAGGGAGGCGTGGCCTGGGCGGGACTG
GGGAGTGGCGAGCCCTCAGATCCTGCATATAAGCAGCTGCTTTTTGCCTGTACTGGGTCTCTCTGGTTAG
ACCAGATCTGAGCCTGGGAGCTCTCTGGCTAACTAGGGAACCCACTGCTTAAGCCTCAATAAAGCTTGCC
TTGAGTGCTTCAAGTAGTGTGTGCCCGTCTGTTGTGTGACTCTGGTAACTAGAGATCCCTCAGACCCTTT
TAGTCAGTGTGGAAAATCTCTAGCAGTGGCGCCCGAACAGGGACTTGAAAGCGAAAGGGAAACCAGAGGA
GCTCTCTCGACGCAGGACTCGGCTTGCTGAAGCGCGCACGGCAAGAGGCGAGGGGCGGCGACTGGTGAGT
ACGCCAAAAATTTTGACTAGCGGAGGCTAGAAGGAGAGAGATGGGTGCGAGAGCGTCAGTATTAAGCGGG
GGAGAATTAGATCGCGATGGGAAAAAATTCGGTTAAGGCCAGGGGGAAAGAAAAAATATAAATTAAAACA
TATAGTATGGGCAAGCAGGGAGCTAGAACGATTCGCAGTTAATCCTGGCCTGTTAGAAACATCAGAAGGC
TGTAGACAAATACTGGGACAGCTACAACCATCCCTTCAGACAGGATCAGAAGAACTTAGATCATTATATA
ATACAGTAGCAACCCTCTATTGTGTGCATCAAAGGATAGAGATAAAAGACACCAAGGAAGCTTTAGACAA
GATAGAGGAAGAGCAAAACAAAAGTAAGACCACCGCACAGCAAGCGGCCGGCCGCTGATCTTCAGACCTG
GAGGAGGAGATATGAGGGACAATTGGAGAAGTGAATTATATAAATATAAAGTAGTAAAAATTGAACCATT
AGGAGTAGCACCCACCAAGGCAAAGAGAAGAGTGGTGCAGAGAGAAAAAAGAGCAGTGGGAATAGGAGCT
TTGTTCCTTGGGTTCTTGGGAGCAGCAGGAAGCACTATGGGCGCAGCGTCAATGACGCTGACGGTACAGG
CCAGACAATTATTGTCTGGTATAGTGCAGCAGCAGAACAATTTGCTGAGGGCTATTGAGGCGCAACAGCA
TCTGTTGCAACTCACAGTCTGGGGCATCAAGCAGCTCCAGGCAAGAATCCTGGCTGTGGAAAGATACCTA
AAGGATCAACAGCTCCTGGGGATTTGGGGTTGCTCTGGAAAACTCATTTGCACCACTGCTGTGCCTTGGA
ATGCTAGTTGGAGTAATAAATCTCTGGAACAGATTTGGAATCACACGACCTGGATGGAGTGGGACAGAGA
AATTAACAATTACACAAGCTTAATACACTCCTTAATTGAAGAATCGCAAAACCAGCAAGAAAAGAATGAA
CAAGAATTATTGGAATTAGATAAATGGGCAAGTTTGTGGAATTGGTTTAACATAACAAATTGGCTGTGGT
ATATAAAATTATTCATAATGATAGTAGGAGGCTTGGTAGGTTTAAGAATAGTTTTTGCTGTACTTTCTAT
AGTGAATAGAGTTAGGCAGGGATATTCACCATTATCGTTTCAGACCCACCTCCCAACCCCGAGGGGACCC
GACAGGCCCGAAGGAATAGAAGAAGAAGGTGGAGAGAGAGACAGAGACAGATCCATTCGATTAGTGAACG
GATCTCGACGGTATCGCCAAATGGCAGTATTCATCCACAATTTTAAAAGAAAAGGGGGGATTGGGGGGTA
CAGTGCAGGGGAAAGAATAGTAGACATAATAGCAACAGACATACAAACTAAAGAATTACAAAAACAAATT
ACAAAAATTCAAAATTTTCGGGTTTATTACAGGGACAGCAGAGATCCAGTTTGGATCGATAAGCTTGATA
TCGAATTCCTGCAGCCCCGATAAAATAAAAGATTTTATTTAGTCTCCAGAAAAAGGGGGGAATGAAAGAC
CCCACCTGTAGGTTTGGCAAGCTAGCTGCAGTAACGCCATTTTGCAAGGCATGGAAAAATACCAAACCAA
GAATAGAGAAGTTCAGATCAAGGGCGGGTACATGAAAATAGCTAACGTTGGGCCAAACAGGATATCTGCG
GTGAGCAGTTTCGGCCCCGGCCCGGGGCCAAGAACAGATGGTCACCGCAGTTTCGGCCCCGGCCCGAGGC
CAAGAACAGATGGTCCCCAGATATGGCCCAACCCTCAGCAGTTTCTTAAGACCCATCAGATGTTTCCAGG
CTCCCCCAAGGACCTGAAATGACCCTGCGCCTTATTTGAATTAACCAATCAGCCTGCTTCTCGCTTCTGT
TCGCGCGCTTCTGCTTCCCGAGCTCTATAAAAGAGCTCACAACCCCTCACTCGGCGCGCCAGTCCTCCGA
CAGACTGAGTCGCCCGGGGGGGATCCCGTACGGTGAACGCGTGGCGTTACATATGTTAATTAAGTTTAAA
CGCGGCCGCGACTCTAGAGTCGACCTGCAGGCATGCAAGCTTGATATCAAGCTTATCGATAATCAACCTC
TGGATTACAAAATTTGTGAAAGATTGACTGGTATTCTTAACTATGTTGCTCCTTTTACGCTATGTGGATA
CGCTGCTTTAATGCCTTTGTATCATGCTATTGCTTCCCGTATGGCTTTCATTTTCTCCTCCTTGTATAAA
TCCTGGTTGCTGTCTCTTTATGAGGAGTTGTGGCCCGTTGTCAGGCAACGTGGCGTGGTGTGCACTGTGT
TTGCTGACGCAACCCCCACTGGTTGGGGCATTGCCACCACCTGTCAGCTCCTTTCCGGGACTTTCGCTTT
CCCCCTCCCTATTGCCACGGCGGAACTCATCGCCGCCTGCCTTGCCCGCTGCTGGACAGGGGCTCGGCTG
TTGGGCACTGACAATTCCGTGGTGTTGTCGGGGAAATCATCGTCCTTTCCTTGGCTGCTCGCCTGTGTTG
CCACCTGGATTCTGCGCGGGACGTCCTTCTGCTACGTCCCTTCGGCCCTCAATCCAGCGGACCTTCCTTC
CCGCGGGCGCCCCCCTCCTCACGGCGAGCGCTGCCACGTCAGACGAAGGGCGCAGCGAGCGTCCTGATCC
TTCCGCCCGGACGCTCAGGACAGCGGCCCGCTGCTCATAAGACTCGGCCTTAGAACCCCAGTATCAGCAG
AAGGACATTTTAGGACGGGACTTGGGTGACTCTAGGGCACTGGTTTTCTTTCCAGAGAGCGGAACAGGCG
AGGAAAAGTAGTCCCTTCTCGGCGATTCTGCGGAGGGATCTCCGTGGGGCGGTGAACGCCGATGATTATA
TAAGGACGCGCCGGGTGTGGCACAGCTAGTTCCGTCGCAGCCGGGATTTGGGTCGCGGTTCTTGTTTGTG
GATCGCTGTGATCGTCACTTGGTGAGTAGCGGGCTGCTGGGCTGGCCGGGGCTTTCGTGGCCGCCGGGCC
GCTCGGTGGGACGGAAGCGTGTGGAGAGACCGCCAAGGGCTGTAGTCTGGGTCCGCGAGCAAGGTTGCCC
TGAACTGGGGGTTGGGGGGAGCGCAGCAAAATGGCGGCTGTTCCCGAGTCTTGAATGGAAGACGCTTGTG
AGGCGGGCTGTGAGGTCGTTGAAACAAGGTGGGGGGCATGGTGGGCGGCAAGAACCCAAGGTCTTGAGGC
CTTCGCTAATGCGGGAAAGCTCTTATTCGGGTGAGATGGGCTGGGGCACCATCTGGGGACCCTGACGTGA
AGTTTGTCACTGACTGGAGAACTCGGTTTGTCGTCTGTTGCGGGGGCGGCAGTTATGGCGGTGCCGTTGG
GCAGTGCACCCGTACCTTTGGGAGCGCGCGCCCTCGTCGTGTCGTGACGTCACCCGTTCTGTTGGCTTAT
AATGCAGGGTGGGGCCACCTGCCGGTAGGTGTGCGGTAGGCTTTTCTCCGTCGCAGGACGCAGGGTTCGG
GCCTAGGGTAGGCTCTCCTGAATCGACAGGCGCCGGACCTCTGGTGAGGGGAGGGATAAGTGAGGCGTCA
GTTTCTTTGGTCGGTTTTATGTACCTATCTTCTTAAGTAGCTGAAGCTCCGGTTTTGAACTATGCGCTCG
GGGTTGGCGAGTGTGTTTTGTGAAGTTTTTTAGGCACCTTTTGAAATGTAATCATTTGGGTCAATATGTA
ATTTTCAGTGTTAGACTAGTAAATTGTCCGCTAAATTCTGGCCGTTTTTGGCTTTTTTGTTAGACGAAGC
TTGGTACCGAGCTCGGATCAATTCGCCACCATGGTGAGCAAGGGCGAGGAGCTGTTCACCGGGGTGGTGC
CCATCCTGGTCGAGCTGGACGGCGACGTAAACGGCCACAAGTTCAGCGTGTCCGGCGAGGGCGAGGGCGA
TGCCACCTACGGCAAGCTGACCCTGAAGTTCATCTGCACCACCGGCAAGCTGCCCGTGCCCTGGCCCACC
CTCGTGACCACCTTGACCTACGGCGTGCAGTGCTTCGCCCGCTACCCCGACCACATGAAGCAGCACGACT
TCTTCAAGTCCGCCATGCCCGAAGGCTACGTCCAGGAGCGCACCATCTTCTTCAAGGACGACGGCAACTA
CAAGACCCGCGCCGAGGTGAAGTTCGAGGGCGACACCCTGGTGAACCGCATCGAGCTGAAGGGCATCGAC
TTCAAGGAGGACGGCAACATCCTGGGGCACAAGCTGGAGTACAACTACAACAGCCACAAGGTCTATATCA
CCGCCGACAAGCAGAAGAACGGCATCAAGGTGAACTTCAAGACCCGCCACAACATCGAGGACGGCAGCGT
GCAGCTCGCCGACCACTACCAGCAGAACACCCCCATCGGCGACGGCCCCGTGCTGCTGCCCGACAACCAC
TACCTGAGCACCCAGTCCGCCCTGAGCAAAGACCCCAACGAGAAGCGCGATCACATGGTCCTGCTGGAGT
TCGTGACCGCCGCCGGGATCACTCTCGGCATGGACGAGCTGTACAAGTAACTCGAGGGAATTAATTCGAG
CTCGGTACCTTTAAGACCAATGACTTACAAGGCAGCTGTAGATCTTAGCCACTTTTTAAAAGAAAAGGGG
GGACTGGAAGGGCTAATTCACTCCCAACGAAGACAAGATCTGCTTTTTGCTTGTACTGGGTCTCTCTGGT
TAGACCAGATCTGAGCCTGGGAGCTCTCTGGCTAACTAGGGAACCCACTGCTTAAGCCTCAATAAAGCTT
GCCTTGAGTGCTTCAAGTAGTGTGTGCCCGTCTGTTGTGTGACTCTGGTAACTAGAGATCCCTCAGACCC
TTTTAGTCAGTGTGGAAAATCTCTAGCAGCATCTAGAATTAATTCCGTGTATTCTATAGTGTCACCTAAA
TCGTATGTGTATGATACATAAGGTTATGTATTAATTGTAGCCGCGTTCTAACGACAATATGTACAAGCCT
AATTGTGTAGCATCTGGCTTACTGAAGCAGACCCTATCATCTCTCTCGTAAACTGCCGTCAGAGTCGGTT
TGGTTGGACGAACCTTCTGAGTTTCTGGTAACGCCGTCCCGCACCCGGAAATGGTCAGCGAACCAATCAG
CAGGGTCATCGCTAGCCAGATCCTCTACGCCGGACGCATCGTGGCCGGCATCACCGGCGCCACAGGTGCG
GTTGCTGGCGCCTATATCGCCGACATCACCGATGGGGAAGATCGGGCTCGCCACTTCGGGCTCATGAGCG
CTTGTTTCGGCGTGGGTATGGTGGCAGGCCCCGTGGCCGGGGGACTGTTGGGCGCCATCTCCTTGCATGC
ACCATTCCTTGCGGCGGCGGTGCTCAACGGCCTCAACCTACTACTGGGCTGCTTCCTAATGCAGGAGTCG
CATAAGGGAGAGCGTCGAATGGTGCACTCTCAGTACAATCTGCTCTGATGCCGCATAGTTAAGCCAGCCC
CGACACCCGCCAACACCCGCTGACGCGCCCTGACGGGCTTGTCTGCTCCCGGCATCCGCTTACAGACAAG
CTGTGACCGTCTCCGGGAGCTGCATGTGTCAGAGGTTTTCACCGTCATCACCGAAACGCGCGAGACGAAA
GGGCCTCGTGATACGCCTATTTTTATAGGTTAATGTCATGATAATAATGGTTTCTTAGACGTCAGGTGGC
ACTTTTCGGGGAAATGTGCGCGGAACCCCTATTTGTTTATTTTTCTAAATACATTCAAATATGTATCCGC
TCATGAGACAATAACCCTGATAAATGCTTCAATAATATTGAAAAAGGAAGAGTATGAGTATTCAACATTT
CCGTGTCGCCCTTATTCCCTTTTTTGCGGCATTTTGCCTTCCTGTTTTTGCTCACCCAGAAACGCTGGTG
AAAGTAAAAGATGCTGAAGATCAGTTGGGTGCACGAGTGGGTTACATCGAACTGGATCTCAACAGCGGTA
AGATCCTTGAGAGTTTTCGCCCCGAAGAACGTTTTCCAATGATGAGCACTTTTAAAGTTCTGCTATGTGG
CGCGGTATTATCCCGTATTGACGCCGGGCAAGAGCAACTCGGTCGCCGCATACACTATTCTCAGAATGAC
TTGGTTGAGTACTCACCAGTCACAGAAAAGCATCTTACGGATGGCATGACAGTAAGAGAATTATGCAGTG
CTGCCATAACCATGAGTGATAACACTGCGGCCAACTTACTTCTGACAACGATCGGAGGACCGAAGGAGCT
AACCGCTTTTTTGCACAACATGGGGGATCATGTAACTCGCCTTGATCGTTGGGAACCGGAGCTGAATGAA
GCCATACCAAACGACGAGCGTGACACCACGATGCCTGTAGCAATGGCAACAACGTTGCGCAAACTATTAA
CTGGCGAACTACTTACTCTAGCTTCCCGGCAACAATTAATAGACTGGATGGAGGCGGATAAAGTTGCAGG
ACCACTTCTGCGCTCGGCCCTTCCGGCTGGCTGGTTTATTGCTGATAAATCTGGAGCCGGTGAGCGTGGG
TCTCGCGGTATCATTGCAGCACTGGGGCCAGATGGTAAGCCCTCCCGTATCGTAGTTATCTACACGACGG
GGAGTCAGGCAACTATGGATGAACGAAATAGACAGATCGCTGAGATAGGTGCCTCACTGATTAAGCATTG
GTAACTGTCAGACCAAGTTTACTCATATATACTTTAGATTGATTTAAAACTTCATTTTTAATTTAAAAGG
ATCTAGGTGAAGATCCTTTTTGATAATCTCATGACCAAAATCCCTTAACGTGAGTTTTCGTTCCACTGAG
CGTCAGACCCCGTAGAAAAGATCAAAGGATCTTCTTGAGATCCTTTTTTTCTGCGCGTAATCTGCTGCTT
GCAAACAAAAAAACCACCGCTACCAGCGGTGGTTTGTTTGCCGGATCAAGAGCTACCAACTCTTTTTCCG
AAGGTAACTGGCTTCAGCAGAGCGCAGATACCAAATACTGTTCTTCTAGTGTAGCCGTAGTTAGGCCACC
ACTTCAAGAACTCTGTAGCACCGCCTACATACCTCGCTCTGCTAATCCTGTTACCAGTGGCTGCTGCCAG
TGGCGATAAGTCGTGTCTTACCGGGTTGGACTCAAGACGATAGTTACCGGATAAGGCGCAGCGGTCGGGC
TGAACGGGGGGTTCGTGCACACAGCCCAGCTTGGAGCGAACGACCTACACCGAACTGAGATACCTACAGC
GTGAGCTATGAGAAAGCGCCACGCTTCCCGAAGGGAGAAAGGCGGACAGGTATCCGGTAAGCGGCAGGGT
CGGAACAGGAGAGCGCACGAGGGAGCTTCCAGGGGGAAACGCCTGGTATCTTTATAGTCCTGTCGGGTTT
CGCCACCTCTGACTTGAGCGTCGATTTTTGTGATGCTCGTCAGGGGGGCGGAGCCTATGGAAAAACGCCA
GCAACGCGGCCTTTTTACGGTTCCTGGCCTTTTGCTGGCCTTTTGCTCACATGTTCTTTCCTGCGTTATC
CCCTGATTCTGTGGATAACCGTATTACCGCCTTTGAGTGAGCTGATACCGCTCGCCGCAGCCGAACGACC
GAGCGCAGCGAGTCAGTGAGCGAGGAAGCGGAAGAGCGCCCAATACGCAAACCGCCTCTCCCCGCGCGTT
GGCCGATTCATTAATGCAGCTGTGGAATGTGTGTCAGTTAGGGTGTGGAAAGTCCCCAGGCTCCCCAGCA
GGCAGAAGTATGCAAAGCATGCATCTCAATTAGTCAGCAACCAGGTGTGGAAAGTCCCCAGGCTCCCCAG
CAGGCAGAAGTATGCAAAGCATGCATCTCAATTAGTCAGCAACCATAGTCCCGCCCCTAACTCCGCCCAT
CCCGCCCCTAACTCCGCCCAGTTCCGCCCATTCTCCGCCCCATGGCTGACTAATTTTTTTTATTTATGCA
GAGGCCGAGGCCGCCTCGGCCTCTGAGCTATTCCAGAAGTAGTGAGGAGGCTTTTTTGGAGGCCTAGGCT
TTTGCAAAAAGCTTGGACACAAGACAGGCTTGCGAGATATGTTTGAGAATACCACTTTATCCCGCGTCAG
GGAGAGGCAGTGCGTAAAAAGACGCGGACTCATGTGAAATACTGGTTTTTAGTGCGCCAGATCTCTATAA
TCTCGCGCAACCTATTTTCCCCTCGAACACTTTTTAAGCCGTAGATAAACAGGCTGGGACACTTCACATG
AGCGAAAAATACATCGTCACCTGGGACATGTTGCAGATCCATGCACGTAAACTCGCAAGCCGACTGATGC
CTTCTGAACAATGGAAAGGCATTATTGCCGTAAGCCGTGGCGGTCTGTACCGGGTGCGTTACTGGCGCGT
GAACTGGGTATTCGTCATGTCGATACCGTTTGTATTTCCAGCTACGATCACGACAACCAGCGCGAGCTTA
AAGTGCTGAAACGCGCAGAAGGCGATGGCGAAGGCTTCATCGTTATTGATGACCTGGTGGATACCGGTGG
TACTGCGGTTGCGATTCGTGAAATGTATCCAAAAGCGCACTTTGTCACCATCTTCGCAAAACCGGCTGGT
CGTCCGCTGGTTGATGACTATGTTGTTGATATCCCGCAAGATACCTGGATTGAACAGCCGTGGGATATGG
GCGTCGTATTCGTCCCGCCAATCTCCGGTCGCTAATCTTTTCAACGCCTGGCACTGCCGGGCGTTGTTCT
TTTTAACTTCAGGCGGGTTACAATAGTTTCCAGTAAGTATTCTGGAGGCTGCATCCATGACACAGGCAAA
CCTGAGCGAAACCCTGTTCAAACCCCGCTTTAAACATCCTGAAACCTCGACGCTAGTCCGCCGCTTTAAT
CACGGCGCACAACCGCCTGTGCAGTCGGCCCTTGATGGTAAAACCATCCCTCACTGGTATCGCATGATTA
ACCGTCTGATGTGGATCTGGCGCGGCATTGACCCACGCGAAATCCTCGACGTCCAGGCACGTATTGTGAT
GAGCGATGCCGAACGTACCGACGATGATTTATACGATACGGTGATTGGCTACCGTGGCGGCAACTGGATT
TATGAGTGGGCCCCGGATCTTTGTGAAGGAACCTTACTTCTGTGGTGTGACATAATTGGACAAACTACCT
ACAGAGATTTAAAGCTCTAAGGTAAATATAAAATTTTTAAGTGTATAATGTGTTAAACTACTGATTCTAA
TTGTTTGTGTATTTTAGATTCCAACCTATGGAACTGATGAATGGGAGCAGTGGTGGAATGCCTTTAATGA
GGAAAACCTGTTTTGCTCAGAAGAAATGCCATCTAGTGATGATGAGGCTACTGCTGACTCTCAACATTCT
ACTCCTCCAAAAAAGAAGAGAAAGGTAGAAGACCCCAAGGACTTTCCTTCAGAATTGCTAAGTTTTTTGA
GTCATGCTGTGTTTAGTAATAGAACTCTTGCTTGCTTTGCTATTTACACCACAAAGGAAAAAGCTGCACT
GCTATACAAGAAAATTATGGAAAAATATTCTGTAACCTTTATAAGTAGGCATAACAGTTATAATCATAAC
ATACTGTTTTTTCTTACTCCACACAGGCATAGAGTGTCTGCTATTAATAACTATGCTCAAAAATTGTGTA
CCTTTAGCTTTTTAATTTGTAAAGGGGTTAATAAGGAATATTTGATGTATAGTGCCTTGACTAGAGATCA
TAATCAGCCATACCACATTTGTAGAGGTTTTACTTGCTTTAAAAAACCTCCCACACCTCCCCCTGAACCT
GAAACATAAAATGAATGCAATTGTTGTTGTTAACTTGTTTATTGCAGCTTATAATGGTTACAAATAAAGC
AATAGCATCACAAATTTCACAAATAAAGCATTTTTTTCACTGCATTCTAGTTGTGGTTTGTCCAAACTCA
TCAATGTATCTTATCATGTCTGGATCAACTGGATAACTCAAGCTAACCAAAATCATCCCAAACTTCCCAC
CCCATACCCTATTACCACTGCCAATTACCTGTGGTTTCATTTACTCTAAACCTGTGATTCCTCTGAATTA
TTTTCATTTTAAAGAAATTGTATTTGTTAAATATGTACTACAAACTTAGTAGTTGGAAGGGCTAATTCAC
TCCCAAAGAAGACAAGATATCCTTGATCTGTGGATCTACCACACACAAGGCTACTTCCCTGATTAGCAGA
ACTACACACCAGGGCCAGGGGTCAGATATCCACTGACCTTTGGATGGTGCTACAAGCTAGTACCAGTTGA
GCCAGATAAGGTAGAAGAGGCCAATAAAGGAGAGAACACCAGCTTGTTACACCCTGTGAGCCTGCATGGG
ATGGATGACCCGGAGAGAGAAGTGTTAGAGTGGAGGTTTGACAGCCGCCTAGCATTTCATCACGTGGCCC
GAGAGCTGCATCCGGAGTACTTCAAGAACTGC
Features (pLannotate 1.2.2; 33 found; start..end, strand, type, name):
     48..305     +  LTR            5' LTR (truncated): truncated 5' long terminal repeat (LTR) from HIV-1
    352..477     +  misc_feature   HIV-1 Ψ: packaging signal of human immunodeficiency virus type 1
    461..799     +  CDS            HIV-1 gag (fragment): gag protein from human immunodeficiency virus 1; gag
    974..1207    +  misc_feature   RRE: The Rev response element (RRE) of HIV-1 allows for Rev-dependent mRNA export from the nucleus to the cytoplasm.
   1584..1684    +  CDS            Rev (fragment): human immunodeficiency virus 1 (HIV-1) Rev protein; rev; enhances nuclear export of unspliced and incompletely spliced viral mRNAs
   1721..1838    +  misc_feature   cPPT/CTS: central polypurine tract and central termination sequence of HIV-1
   1875..1907    -  misc_feature   MCS (fragment): pBluescript multiple cloning site
   1991..2398    +  promoter       SFFV promoter: spleen focus-forming virus long terminal repeat (LTR) promoter
   2462..2492    +  misc_feature   MCS (fragment): pUC18/19 multiple cloning site
   2493..2511    +  misc_feature   MCS (fragment): pBluescript multiple cloning site
   2511..3016    +  misc_feature   WPRE (fragment): woodchuck hepatitis virus posttranscriptional regulatory element
   3009..4195    +  promoter       UbC promoter: human ubiquitin C promoter
   4231..4947    +  CDS            Emerald: Emerald is a basic (constitutively fluorescent) green fluorescent protein published in 1998, derived from Aequorea victoria. It is reported to be a very rapidly-maturing weak dimer.
   4975..5043    +  CDS            nef (fragment): NEF_HV1Z2 - Experimental evidence at protein level: Swiss-Prot protein existence level 1. Extracellular Nef protein targets CD4(+) T-lymphocytes for apoptosis by interacting with CXCR4 surface receptors. From Human immunodeficiency virus type 1 group M subtype D (isolate Z2/CDC-Z34) (HIV-1).
   5045..5278    +  LTR            3' LTR (ΔU3): self-inactivating 3' long terminal repeat (LTR) from HIV-1
   5303..5321    -  promoter       SP6 promoter: promoter for bacteriophage SP6 RNA polymerase
   5549..5828    +  CDS            TcR (fragment): tetracycline efflux protein; tet; confers resistance to tetracycline
   5829..5877    -  misc_feature   bom (fragment): basis of mobility region from pBR322
   5979..6014    -  CDS            rop (fragment): Rop protein, which maintains plasmids at low copy number; rop
   6109..6213    +  promoter       AmpR promoter: bla
   6214..7074    +  CDS            AmpR: β-lactamase; bla; confers resistance to ampicillin, carbenicillin, and related antibiotics
   7245..7833    +  rep_origin     ori: high-copy-number ColE1/pMB1/pBR322/pUC origin of replication
   8016..8072    +  CDS            lacI (fragment): lac repressor; lacI; The lac repressor binds to the lac operator to inhibit transcription in E. coli. This inhibition can be relieved by adding lactose or isopropyl-β-D-thiogalactopyranoside (IPTG).
   8079..8408    +  promoter       SV40 promoter: SV40 enhancer and early promoter
   8608..8727    +  CDS            gpt (fragment): XGPT_ECOLI - Also known as gpp, gxu. Experimental evidence at protein level: Swiss-Prot protein existence level 1. Purine salvage pathway enzyme that catalyzes the transfer of the ribosyl-5-phosphate group from 5-phospho-alpha-D-ribose 1- diphosphate (PRPP) to the N9 position of the 6-oxopurines guanine and xanthine to form the corresponding ribonucleotides GMP (guanosine 5'- monophosphate) and XMP (xanthosine 5'-monophosphate), with the release of PPi. To a lesser extent, also acts on hypoxanthine (PubMed:9100006, PubMed:3886014). Does not ribophosphorylate adenine (PubMed:3886014). From Esch
   8727..9062    +  CDS            gpt (fragment): XGPT_ECOLI - Also known as gpp, gxu. Experimental evidence at protein level: Swiss-Prot protein existence level 1. Purine salvage pathway enzyme that catalyzes the transfer of the ribosyl-5-phosphate group from 5-phospho-alpha-D-ribose 1- diphosphate (PRPP) to the N9 position of the 6-oxopurines guanine and xanthine to form the corresponding ribonucleotides GMP (guanosine 5'- monophosphate) and XMP (xanthosine 5'-monophosphate), with the release of PPi. To a lesser extent, also acts on hypoxanthine (PubMed:9100006, PubMed:3886014). Does not ribophosphorylate adenine (PubMed:3886014). From Esch
   9157..9462    +  CDS            frsA (fragment): FRSA_ECOLI - Also known as yafA. Experimental evidence at protein level: Swiss-Prot protein existence level 1. Catalyzes the hydrolysis of esters (PubMed:15808744). Displays esterase activity toward pNP-butyrate (PubMed:15808744). May stimulate mixed-acid fermentation by acting as a fermentation/respiration switch that down-regulates respiration and up- regulates fermentation rates (PubMed:15169777). From Escherichia coli (strain K12).
   9466..9540    +  CDS            small t antigen (fragment): SV40 (simian virus 40) small t antigen
   9542..9607    +  intron         small t intron: SV40 (simian virus 40) small t antigen intron
   9737..9757    +  CDS            SV40 NLS: nuclear localization signal of SV40 (simian virus 40) large T antigen
  10076..10159   +  CDS            large T antigen (fragment): large T antigen from SV40 (simian virus 40)
  10182..10316   +  polyA_signal   SV40 poly(A) signal: SV40 polyadenylation signal
  10484..10812   +  LTR            3' LTR (fragment): 3' long terminal repeat (LTR) from HIV-1
