[The description below was written by a language model from this plasmid's Addgene catalogue record and pLannotate feature annotations shown in this document.]
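Description:
pLV-SFFV-MCS-WPRE-UbC-Emerald is a self-inactivating HIV-1-based lentiviral transfer plasmid of about 10.8 kb, built on the pHRsinUbEm backbone, with a portion derived from a commercially made vector. It is designed as an empty dual-promoter cloning vector for mammalian expression. In bacteria it is maintained through a high-copy ColE1/pUC-type origin and selected with ampicillin via the β-lactamase gene. The record lists a recombination-deficient strain for propagation, as is common for LTR-containing plasmids.

The viral portion runs from a 5' LTR through the Ψ packaging signal, a partial gag sequence, the Rev response element and the cPPT/CTS. These elements support genome packaging, Rev-dependent nuclear export and efficient transduction. It ends in a ΔU3 3' LTR, which inactivates LTR promoter activity after integration. Between these elements sit two independent expression units. The first is the spleen focus-forming virus (SFFV) promoter, followed by a short synthetic multiple cloning site and a WPRE fragment, which enhances expression of whatever transcript is cloned there. The second is the human ubiquitin C promoter driving Emerald, a 717 bp Aequorea victoria-derived green fluorescent protein. A gene of interest inserted into the MCS is therefore expressed from SFFV, while transduced cells are marked independently by green fluorescence rather than through a fusion or bicistronic linkage.

Outside the viral cassette, the annotation picks up backbone remnants, including an SV40 promoter with gpt fragments, SV40 small t intron and poly(A) sequences, and pieces of tetracycline resistance, rop and bom regions. These appear to be legacy sequences, and the record assigns them no function.
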