Addgene plasmid #211796: pLV-SFFV-MCS-WPRE-UbC-Emerald
Purpose: Lentiviral vector plasmid containing a multiple cloning site (MCS) under the spleen focus-forming virus (SFFV) promoter and expressing Emerald under the Ubiquitin C (UbC) promoter
Depositing lab: Richard Eva & Bart Nieuwenhuis. Depositing organization: University of Cambridge.
Backbone
  Vector backbone: pHRsinUbEm
  Vector type: Mammalian Expression, Lentiviral
Growth in bacteria
  Bacterial resistance: Ampicillin, 100 μg/mL
  Growth temperature: 37°C
  Growth strain: NEB Stable
  Copy number: High Copy
Gene/Insert 1
  Gene/Insert name: multiple cloning site
  Species: Synthetic
  Promoter: SFFV
  Cloning method: Unknown
  Sequencing primers: 5′ n/a
Gene/Insert 2
  Gene/Insert name: Emerald (alt name: EmGFP)
  Species: A. victoria
  Insert size (bp): 717
  Promoter: UbC
  Cloning method: Unknown
  Sequencing primers: 5′ n/a
Resource information
  A portion of this plasmid was derived from a plasmid made by: VectorBuilder
Terms and licenses: Academic/Nonprofit Terms; Industry Terms: Not Available to Industry
How to cite: pLV-SFFV-MCS-WPRE-UbC-Emerald was a gift from Richard Eva & Bart Nieuwenhuis (Addgene plasmid # 211796 ; http://n2t.net/addgene:211796 ; RRID:Addgene_211796)
